Addgene plasmid #211279: pBiT3.1-C_EIF3B:186-685
Purpose: Mammalian expression of human EIF3B fragment V186 to T685. C-terminal HiBiT tag.
Depositing lab: Cheryl Arrowsmith. Depositing organization: University of Toronto. Publication: A Target Class Ligandability Evaluation of WD40 Repeat-Containing Proteins. Ackloo S, Li F, Szewczyk M, Seitova A, Loppnau P, Zeng H, Xu J, Ahmad S, Arnautova YA, Baghaie AJ, Beldar S, Bolotokova A, Centrella PA, Chau I, Clark MA, Cuozzo JW, Dehghani-Tafti S, Disch JS, Dong A, Dumas A, Feng JA, Ghiabi P, Gibson E, Gilmer J, Goldman B, Green SR, Guie MA, Guilinger JP, Harms N, Herasymenko O, Houliston S, Hutchinson A, Kearnes S, Keefe AD, Kimani SW, Kramer T, Kutera M, Kwak HA, Lento C, Li Y, Liu J, Loup J, Machado RAC, Mulhern CJ, Perveen S, Righetto GL, Riley P, Shrestha S, Sigel EA, Silva M, Sintchak MD, Slakman BL, Taylor RD, Thompson J, Torng W, Underkoffler C, von Rechenberg M, Walsh RT, Watson I, Wilson DJ, Wolf E, Yadav M, Yazdi AK, Zhang J, Zhang Y, Santhakumar V, Edwards AM, Barsyte-Lovejoy D, Schapira M, Brown PJ, Halabelian L, Arrowsmith CH. J Med Chem. 2025 Jan 23;68(2):1092-1112. doi: 10.1021/acs.jmedchem.4c02010. Epub 2024 Nov 4. PubMed 39495097.
Backbone
  Vector backbone: pBiT3.1-C
  Backbone manufacturer: Promega
  Vector type: Mammalian Expression
  Selectable markers: Neomycin (select with G418)
Growth in bacteria
  Bacterial resistance: Kanamycin, 50 μg/mL
  Growth temperature: 37°C
  Growth strain: DH5alpha
  Copy number: High Copy
Gene/Insert
  Gene/Insert name: EIF3B:V186-T685
  Species: H. sapiens (human)
  Insert size (bp): 1500
  Mutation: wild type
  Entrez Gene: EIF3B (a.k.a. EIF3-ETA, EIF3-P110, EIF3-P116, EIF3S9, PRT1)
  Promoter: CMV
  Tag / fusion protein: GSSGGSSGVSGWRLFKKIS (C terminal on insert)
  Cloning method: Ligation Independent Cloning
  Sequencing primers: 5′ T7; 3′ TTGCTCAGCGGTGGCAGCAG
Resource information
  A portion of this plasmid was derived from a plasmid made by: Mammalian Gene Collection (BC001173)
Terms and licenses: Academic/Nonprofit Terms; Industry Terms: Not Available to Industry
Depositor comments: 5' Cloning Site: EcoR1 (not destroyed), 3' Cloning Site: Xho1 (not destroyed).
How to cite: pBiT3.1-C_EIF3B:186-685 was a gift from Cheryl Arrowsmith (Addgene plasmid # 211279 ; http://n2t.net/addgene:211279 ; RRID:Addgene_211279)
