[The description below was written by a language model from this plasmid's Addgene catalogue record and pLannotate feature annotations shown in this document.]
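Description:
pBiT3.1-C_EIF3B:186-685 is a mammalian expression plasmid built on Promega's pBiT3.1-C backbone. It produces a fragment of human EIF3B, a subunit of translation initiation factor 3, spanning residues V186 to T685 and fused at its C terminus to a HiBiT tag. The 1,500 bp wild-type insert was derived from a Mammalian Gene Collection cDNA clone and introduced by ligation-independent cloning between EcoRI and XhoI sites that remain intact. The automated annotation labels this coding region by similarity to the bovine orthologue, but the catalogue entry gives the species as human. Transcription is driven by the CMV immediate-early enhancer and promoter, followed by a chimeric β-globin/immunoglobulin intron that promotes efficient mRNA processing. A T7 promoter lies just upstream of the insert and serves as a sequencing primer site, and an SV40 polyadenylation signal terminates the transcript. A short glycine/serine linker joins the insert to HiBiT, the small peptide that complements the LgBiT NanoLuc fragment to generate luminescence.

The plasmid replicates in E. coli from a high-copy ColE1/pUC-type origin and is selected with kanamycin through an EM7-driven neo (nptII) gene. A loxP site sits just upstream of this cassette. The catalogue lists neomycin/G418 as the mammalian selectable marker, yet the feature table shows only a bacterial promoter on neo. It also shows an SV40 promoter-driven blasticidin S deaminase cassette with a synthetic poly(A) signal, which the catalogue does not mention, so the mammalian selection options should be checked against the sequence. The associated study evaluated the ligandability of WD40 repeat proteins, which fits use of the construct for luminescence-based detection of the tagged fragment in cells. The record does not name a specific assay.
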