Features (pLannotate 1.2.2; 17 found; start..end, strand, type, name):
     24..105     -  polyA_signal   SV40 poly(A) signal: SV40 polyadenylation signal
    128..211     -  CDS            large T antigen (fragment): large T antigen from SV40 (simian virus 40)
    276..641     +  enhancer       CMV enhancer: human cytomegalovirus immediate early enhancer
    643..842     +  promoter       CMV promoter: human cytomegalovirus (CMV) immediate early promoter
    981..1113    +  intron         chimeric intron: chimera between introns from human β-globin and immunoglobulin heavy chain genes
   1157..1175    +  promoter       T7 promoter: promoter for bacteriophage T7 RNA polymerase
   1246..2745    +  CDS            EIF3B (fragment): EIF3B_BOVIN - Also known as EIF3S9 From Bos taurus (Bovine).
   2841..2868    +  CDS            SET1 (fragment): solubility-enhancement tag derived from T7 phage gene 10B
   2894..3015    -  polyA_signal   SV40 poly(A) signal: SV40 polyadenylation signal
   3038..3106    -  CDS            large T antigen (fragment): large T antigen from SV40 (simian virus 40)
   3130..3163    +  protein_bind   loxP: Cre-mediated recombination occurs in the 8-bp core sequence (GCATACAT). Cre recombinase
   3173..3220    +  promoter       EM7 promoter: synthetic bacterial promoter&nbsp
   3252..4043    +  CDS            neo: KKA2_KLEPN - Also known as kan, nptII. Experimental evidence at protein level: Swiss-Prot protein existence level 1. Resistance to kanamycin, neomycin, paromomycin, ribostamycin, butirosin and gentamicin B. From Klebsiella pneumoniae.
   4204..4792    -  rep_origin     ori: high-copy-number ColE1/pMB1/pBR322/pUC origin of replication
   4918..4966    -  polyA_signal   poly(A) signal: synthetic polyadenylation signal
   4990..5388    -  CDS            BSD: blasticidin S deaminase; Aspergillus terreus BSD; confers resistance to blasticidin
   5419..5776    -  promoter       SV40 promoter: SV40 enhancer and early promoter
>Addgene plasmid #211279 | pBiT3.1-C_EIF3B:186-685 | addgene full sequence | sequence record 423427 | Addgene NGS Result
AAGACGCGTTAATTAAGACGTCGGCAGTGAAAAAAATGCTTTATTTGTGAAATTTGTGATGCTATTGCTT
TATTTGTAACCATTATAAGCTGCAATAAACAAGTTAACAACAACAATTGCATTCATTTTATGTTTCAGGT
TCAGGGGGAGGTGTGGGAGGTTTTTTAAAGCAAGTAAAACCTCTACAAATGTGGTATGGCTGATTATGAT
CCGCGGCCGCAATACGTCGACGTTATCAGCTGACTTCGTACGAGAGCCTAGGATTATGGCGCGCCACTAG
TTATTAATAGTAATCAATTACGGGGTCATTAGTTCATAGCCCATATATGGAGTTCCGCGTTACATAACTT
ACGGTAAATGGCCCGCCTGGCTGACCGCCCAACGACCCCCGCCCATTGACGTCAATAATGACGTATGTTC
CCATAGTAACGCCAATAGGGACTTTCCATTGACGTCAATGGGTGGAGTATTTACGGTAAACTGCCCACTT
GGCAGTACATCAAGTGTATCATATGCCAAGTCCGCCCCCTATTGACGTCAATGACGGTAAATGGCCCGCC
TGGCATTATGCCCAGTACATGACCTTACGGGACTTTCCTACTTGGCAGTACATCTACGTATTAGTCATCG
CTATTACCATGGTGATGCGGTTTTGGCAGTACACCAATGGGCGTGGATAGCGGTTTGACTCACGGGGATT
TCCAAGTCTCCACCCCATTGACGTCAATGGGAGTTTGTTTTGGCACCAAAATCAACGGGACTTTCCAAAA
TGTCGTAATAACCCCGCCCCGTTGACGCAAATGGGCGGTAGGCGTGTACGGTGGGAGGTCTATATAAGCA
GAGCTGGTTTAGTGAACCGTCAGATCACTAGAATCTTTATTGCGGTAGTTTATCACAGTTAAATTGCTAA
CGCAGTCAGTGCTTCTGACACAACAGTCTCGAACTTAAGCTGCAGAAGTTGGTCGTGAGGCACTGGGCAG
GTAAGTATCAAGGTTACAAGACAGGTTTAAGGAGACCAATAGAAACTGGGCTTGTCGAGACAGAGAAGAC
TCTTGCGTTTCTGATAGGCACCTATTGGTCTTACTGACATCCACTTTGCCTTTCTCTCCACAGGTGTCCA
CTCCCAGTTCAATTACAGCTCTTAAGGCTAGAGTATTAATACGACTCACTATAGGGGCGATCGCAACAAG
CTTCGGGAAGATCTGGAGCTAGCGGCGGGGGATCCGGTGGGAATTCGACACCATGGTGATTGTAGTGGAC
AATGTCCCTCAGGTGGGACCCGACCGACTTGAGAAACTCAAAAATGTCATCCACAAGATCTTTTCCAAGT
TTGGGAAAATCACAAATGATTTTTATCCTGAAGAGGATGGGAAGACAAAAGGGTATATTTTCCTGGAGTA
CGCGTCCCCTGCCCACGCTGTGGATGCTGTGAAGAACGCCGACGGCTACAAGCTTGACAAGCAGCACACA
TTCCGGGTCAACCTCTTTACGGATTTTGACAAGTATATGACGATCAGTGACGAGTGGGATATTCCAGAGA
AACAGCCTTTCAAAGACCTGGGGAACTTACGTTACTGGCTTGAAGAGGCAGAATGCAGAGATCAGTACAG
TGTGATTTTTGAGAGTGGAGACCGCACTTCCATATTCTGGAATGACGTAAAAGACCCTGTCTCAATTGAA
GAAAGAGCGAGATGGACAGAGACGTATGTGCGTTGGTCTCCTAAGGGCACCTACCTGGCTACCTTTCATC
AAAGAGGCATTGCTCTATGGGGGGGAGAGAAATTCAAGCAAATTCAGAGATTCAGCCACCAAGGGGTTCA
GCTTATTGACTTCTCACCTTGTGAAAGGTACCTGGTGACCTTTAGCCCCCTGATGGACACGCAGGATGAC
CCTCAGGCCATAATCATCTGGGACATCCTTACGGGGCACAAGAAGAGGGGTTTTCACTGTGAGAGCTCAG
CCCATTGGCCTATTTTTAAGTGGAGCCATGATGGCAAATTCTTTGCCAGAATGACCCTGGATACGCTTAG
CATCTATGAAACTCCTTCTATGGGTCTTTTGGACAAGAAGAGTTTGAAGATCTCTGGGATAAAAGACTTT
TCTTGGTCTCCTGGTGGTAACATAATCGCCTTCTGGGTGCCTGAAGACAAAGATATTCCAGCCAGGGTAA
CCCTGATGCAGCTCCCTACCAGGCAAGAGATCCGAGTGAGGAACCTGTTCAATGTGGTGGACTGCAAGCT
CCATTGGCAGAAGAACGGAGACTACTTGTGTGTGAAAGTAGATAGGACTCCGAAAGGCACCCAGGGTGTT
GTCACAAATTTTGAAATTTTCCGAATGAGGGAGAAACAGGTACCTGTGGATGTGGTCGAGATGAAAGAAA
CCATCATAGCCTTTGCCTGGGAACCAAATGGAAGTAAGTTTGCTGTGCTGCACGGAGAGGCTCCGCGGAT
ATCTGTGTCTTTCTACCACGTCAAAAACAACGGGAAGATTGAACTCATCAAGATGTTCGACAAGCAGCAG
GCGAACACCATCTTCTGGAGCCCCCAAGGACAGTTCGTGGTGTTGGCGGGCCTGAGGAGTATGAACGGTG
CCTTAGCGTTTGTGGACACTTCGGACTGCACGGTCATGAACATCGCAGAGCACTACATGGCTTCCGACGT
CGAATGGGATCCTACTGGGCGCTACGTCGTCACCTCTGTGTCCTGGTGGAGCCATAAGGTGGACAACGCG
TACTGGCTGTGGACTGGCTCGAGCGGTGGGAGCTCCGGTGTGAGCGGCTGGCGGCTGTTCAAGAAGATTA
GCTAAGTTTAAACGGCCGCGACTCTAGACTGCAGGCATGCAAGCTGATTTGGCTGCTGCCACCGCTGAGC
AAGGCCGCTTCGAGCAGACATGATAAGATACATTGATGAGTTTGGACAAACCACAACTAGAATGCAGTGA
AAAAAATGCTTTATTTGTGAAATTTGTGATGCTATTGCTTTATTTGTAACCATTATAAGCTGCAATAAAC
AAGTTAACAACAACAATTGCATTCATTTTATGTTTCAGGTTCAGGGGGAGATGTGGGAGGTTTTTTTAAG
CAAGTAAAACCTCTACAAATGTGGTAAAATCTTAATTAAGACTTCTAATATAACTTCGTATAGCATACAT
TATACGAAGTTATGGTTCCACTGTTGACAATTAATCATCGGCATAGTATATCGGCATAGTATAATACGAC
AAGGTGAGGAACTAAACCCAGGAGGCAGATCATGATTGAACAAGATGGATTGCACGCAGGTTCTCCGGCC
GCTTGGGTGGAGAGGCTATTCGGCTATGACTGGGCACAACAGACAATCGGCTGCTCTGATGCCGCCGTGT
TCCGGCTGTCAGCGCAGGGGCGCCCGGTTCTTTTTGTCAAGACCGACCTGTCCGGTGCCCTGAATGAACT
GCAGGACGAGGCAGCGCGGCTATCGTGGCTGGCCACGACGGGCGTTCCTTGCGCAGCTGTGCTCGACGTT
GTCACTGAAGCGGGAAGGGACTGGCTGCTATTGGGCGAAGTGCCGGGGCAGGATCTCCTGTCATCTCACC
TTGCTCCTGCCGAGAAAGTATCCATCATGGCTGATGCAATGCGGCGGCTGCATACGCTTGATCCGGCTAC
CTGCCCATTCGACCACCAAGCGAAACATCGCATCGAGCGAGCACGTACTCGGATGGAAGCCGGTCTTGTC
GATCAGGATGATCTGGACGAAGAGCATCAGGGGCTCGCGCCAGCCGAACTGTTCGCCAGGCTCAAGGCGC
GCATGCCCGACGGCGAGGATCTCGTCGTGACCCATGGCGATGCCTGCTTGCCGAATATCATGGTGGAAAA
TGGCCGCTTTTCTGGATTCATCGACTGTGGCCGGCTGGGTGTGGCGGACCGCTATCAGGACATAGCGTTG
GCTACCCGTGATATTGCTGAAGAGCTTGGCGGCGAATGGGCTGACCGCTTCCTCGTGCTTTACGGTATCG
CCGCTCCCGATTCGCAGCGCATCGCCTTCTATCGCCTTCTTGACGAGTTCTTCTGATTCGAAATGACCGA
CCAAGCGACGCCCAACCGGTATCAGCTCACTCAAAGGCGGTAATACGGTTATCCACAGAATCAGGGGATA
ACGCAGGAAAGAACATGTGAGCAAAAGGCCAGCAAAAGGCCAGGAACCGTAAAAAGGCCGCGTTGCTGGC
GTTTTTCCATAGGCTCCGCCCCCCTGACGAGCATCACAAAAATCGACGCTCAAGTCAGAGGTGGCGAAAC
CCGACAGGACTATAAAGATACCAGGCGTTTCCCCCTGGAAGCTCCCTCGTGCGCTCTCCTGTTCCGACCC
TGCCGCTTACCGGATACCTGTCCGCCTTTCTCCCTTCGGGAAGCGTGGCGCTTTCTCATAGCTCACGCTG
TAGGTATCTCAGTTCGGTGTAGGTCGTTCGCTCCAAGCTGGGCTGTGTGCACGAACCCCCCGTTCAGCCC
GACCGCTGCGCCTTATCCGGTAACTATCGTCTTGAGTCCAACCCGGTAAGACACGACTTATCGCCACTGG
CAGCAGCCACTGGTAACAGGATTAGCAGAGCGAGGTATGTAGGCGGTGCTACAGAGTTCTTGAAGTGGTG
GCCTAACTACGGCTACACTAGAAGGACAGTATTTGGTATCTGCGCTCTGCTGAAGCCAGTTACCTTCGGA
AAAAGAGTTGGTAGCTCTTGATCCGGCAAACAAACCACCGCTGGTAGCGGTGGTTTTTTTGTTTGCAAGC
AGCAGATTACGCGCAGAAAAAAAGGATTTCAAGAAGATCCTTTGATCTTTTCTACGGGGTCTGACGCTCA
GTGGAACGAAAACTCACGTTAAGGGATTTTGGTCATGAGATTATCAAAAAGGATCTTCACCTAGATCCTT
TTATAGTCCGGAATCGTCACACAAAAAACCAACACACAGATGTAATGAAAATAAAGATATTTTATTGCGG
CCATCGTGATGGCTAGAGTTTAGCCCTCCCACACATAACCAGAGGGCAGCAATTCACGAATCCCAACTGC
CGTCGGCTGTCCATCACTGTCCTTCACTATGGCTTTGATCCCAGGATGCAGATCGAGAAGCACCTGTCGG
CACCGTCCGCAGGGGCTCAAGATGCCCCTGTTCTCATTTCCGATCGCGACGATACAAGTCAGGTTGCCAG
CTGCCGCAGCAGCAGCAGTGCCCAGCACCACGAGTTCTGCACAAGGTCCCCCAGTAAAATGATATACATT
GACACCAGTGAAGATGCGGCCGTCGCTAGAGAGAGCTGCGCTGGCGACGCTGTAGTCTTCAGAGATGGGG
ATGCTGTTGATTGTAGCCGTTGCTCTTTCAATGAGGGTGGATTCTTCTTGAGACAAAGGCTTGGCCATGG
TGGCGCTAGTGTCAGAAGAATCGAGCTTTTTGCAAAAGCCTAGGCCTCCAAAAAAGCCTCCTCACTACTT
CTGGAATAGCTCAGAGGCCGAGGCGGCCTCGGCCTCTGCATAAATAAAAAAAATTAGTCAGCCATGGGGC
GGAGAATGGGCGGAACTGGGCGGAGTTAGGGGCGGGATGGGCGGAGTTAGGGGCGGGACTATGGTTGCTG
ACTAATTGAGATGCATGCTTTGCATACTTCTGCCTGCTGGGGAGCCTGGGGACTTTCCACACCTGGTTGC
TGACTAATTGAGATGCATGCTTTGCATACTTCTGCCTGCTGGGGAGCCTGGGGACTTTCCACACCCTAAC
TGACACACATTCCACAGCTGGTTCTTTCCGCCTCAGAAGGTACCTAACCAAGTTCCTCTTTCAGAGGTTA
TTTCAGGCCATGGTGCTGCGC
