>Addgene plasmid #211279 | pBiT3.1-C_EIF3B:186-685 | depositor partial sequence | sequence record 412036 | Insert sequence
ATGGTGATTGTAGTGGACAATGTCCCTCAGGTGGGACCCGACCGACTTGAGAAACTCAAAAATGTCATCC
ACAAGATCTTTTCCAAGTTTGGGAAAATCACAAATGATTTTTATCCTGAAGAGGATGGGAAGACAAAAGG
GTATATTTTCCTGGAGTACGCGTCCCCTGCCCACGCTGTGGATGCTGTGAAGAACGCCGACGGCTACAAG
CTTGACAAGCAGCACACATTCCGGGTCAACCTCTTTACGGATTTTGACAAGTATATGACGATCAGTGACG
AGTGGGATATTCCAGAGAAACAGCCTTTCAAAGACCTGGGGAACTTACGTTACTGGCTTGAAGAGGCAGA
ATGCAGAGATCAGTACAGTGTGATTTTTGAGAGTGGAGACCGCACTTCCATATTCTGGAATGACGTAAAA
GACCCTGTCTCAATTGAAGAAAGAGCGAGATGGACAGAGACGTATGTGCGTTGGTCTCCTAAGGGCACCT
ACCTGGCTACCTTTCATCAAAGAGGCATTGCTCTATGGGGGGGAGAGAAATTCAAGCAAATTCAGAGATT
CAGCCACCAAGGGGTTCAGCTTATTGACTTCTCACCTTGTGAAAGGTACCTGGTGACCTTTAGCCCCCTG
ATGGACACGCAGGATGACCCTCAGGCCATAATCATCTGGGACATCCTTACGGGGCACAAGAAGAGGGGTT
TTCACTGTGAGAGCTCAGCCCATTGGCCTATTTTTAAGTGGAGCCATGATGGCAAATTCTTTGCCAGAAT
GACCCTGGATACGCTTAGCATCTATGAAACTCCTTCTATGGGTCTTTTGGACAAGAAGAGTTTGAAGATC
TCTGGGATAAAAGACTTTTCTTGGTCTCCTGGTGGTAACATAATCGCCTTCTGGGTGCCTGAAGACAAAG
ATATTCCAGCCAGGGTAACCCTGATGCAGCTCCCTACCAGGCAAGAGATCCGAGTGAGGAACCTGTTCAA
TGTGGTGGACTGCAAGCTCCATTGGCAGAAGAACGGAGACTACTTGTGTGTGAAAGTAGATAGGACTCCG
AAAGGCACCCAGGGTGTTGTCACAAATTTTGAAATTTTCCGAATGAGGGAGAAACAGGTACCTGTGGATG
TGGTCGAGATGAAAGAAACCATCATAGCCTTTGCCTGGGAACCAAATGGAAGTAAGTTTGCTGTGCTGCA
CGGAGAGGCTCCGCGGATATCTGTGTCTTTCTACCACGTCAAAAACAACGGGAAGATTGAACTCATCAAG
ATGTTCGACAAGCAGCAGGCGAACACCATCTTCTGGAGCCCCCAAGGACAGTTCGTGGTGTTGGCGGGCC
TGAGGAGTATGAACGGTGCCTTAGCGTTTGTGGACACTTCGGACTGCACGGTCATGAACATCGCAGAGCA
CTACATGGCTTCCGACGTCGAATGGGATCCTACTGGGCGCTACGTCGTCACCTCTGTGTCCTGGTGGAGC
CATAAGGTGGACAACGCGTACTGGCTGTGGACT
